Addgene plasmid #77690: AK9 gRNA (BRDN0001162330)
Purpose: 3rd generation lentiviral gRNA plasmid targeting human AK9
Depositing lab: John Doench & David Root. Depositing organization: Broad Institute. Publication: Optimized sgRNA design to maximize activity and minimize off-target effects of CRISPR-Cas9. Doench JG, Fusi N, Sullender M, Hegde M, Vaimberg EW, Donovan KF, Smith I, Tothova Z, Wilen C, Orchard R, Virgin HW, Listgarten J, Root DE. Nat Biotechnol. 2016 Jan 18. doi: 10.1038/nbt.3437. PubMed 26780180.
Backbone
  Vector backbone: lentiGuide-Puro
  Backbone manufacturer: Zhang Lab (Addgene plasmid # 52963)
  Vector type: Mammalian Expression, Lentiviral, CRISPR
  Selectable markers: Puromycin
Growth in bacteria
  Bacterial resistance: Ampicillin, 100 μg/mL
  Growth temperature: 37°C
  Growth strain: DH5alpha
  Copy number: High Copy
Gene/Insert
  Gene/Insert name: AK9 (alt names: AK9; NM_001145128.2)
  gRNA/shRNA sequence: ACATATACAGTAGAGACCAG
  Species: H. sapiens (human)
  Entrez Gene: AKD1 (a.k.a. AKD2, C6orf199, C6orf224, FLJ16163, FLJ25791, FLJ34784, FLJ42177, MGC26954, dJ70A9.1, MGC126763, MGC138153, MGC177059, MGC180194)
  Promoter: hU6
  Cloning method: Unknown
  Sequencing primers: 5′ U6-F; 3′ pS2-R
Terms and licenses: Academic/Nonprofit Terms; Industry Terms: Not Available to Industry
Depositor comments: The gRNA was designed to target the following Genbank reference sequence(s): NM_001145128.2,NM_145025.4. Note that this plasmid does NOT contain Cas9. It should be used in conjunction with lentiCas9-Blast (Addgene #52962) or otherwise with cell lines already expressing Cas9. Browse the full kinome gRNA library at http://www.addgene.org/pooled-library/broadgpp-human-kinome/ or visit http://www.broadinstitute.org/rnai/public/ for detailed protocols and information.
How to cite: AK9 gRNA (BRDN0001162330) was a gift from John Doench & David Root (Addgene plasmid # 77690 ; http://n2t.net/addgene:77690 ; RRID:Addgene_77690)
