[The description below was written by a language model from this plasmid's Addgene catalogue record and pLannotate feature annotations shown in this document.]
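Description:
AK9 gRNA (BRDN0001162330) is a third-generation lentiviral guide RNA plasmid built on the lentiGuide-Puro backbone and designed to target the human AK9 gene (adenylate kinase 9, also listed under the older symbol AKD1) for CRISPR/Cas9 editing. It is maintained in E. coli as a high-copy plasmid through a ColE1/pUC-type origin with ampicillin resistance (β-lactamase). It also carries an f1 origin, an SV40 origin and poly(A) signal, and residual lac, T7 and T3 elements from the cloning backbone.

The lentiviral transfer cassette begins with an RSV promoter fused to a truncated HIV-1 5' LTR, which makes genomic RNA production Tat-independent. This is followed by the Ψ packaging signal with a partial gag sequence and the Rev response element for Rev-dependent nuclear export. A human U6 RNA polymerase III promoter then drives the AK9-specific spacer joined to the Streptococcus pyogenes guide RNA scaffold. Next comes a cPPT/CTS element, which aids nuclear import of the viral genome. Downstream, the EF-1α core promoter with its intron A expresses puromycin N-acetyltransferase, so transduced mammalian cells can be selected with puromycin. A WPRE enhances transcript expression, and the self-inactivating ΔU3 3' LTR closes the cassette.

The plasmid does not encode Cas9, so it must be used with a separate Cas9 vector or in cells that already express the nuclease. According to the depositor, the guide was designed against two AK9 reference transcripts and belongs to a human kinome gRNA collection associated with work on optimised sgRNA design. It is suited to knockout studies of AK9 in human cells. The cloning method is not recorded.
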