Features (pLannotate 1.2.2; 29 found; start..end, strand, type, name):
     14..80      +  CDS            small t antigen (fragment): SV40 (simian virus 40) small t antigen
    106..317     +  promoter       EF-1α core promoter: core promoter for human elongation factor EF-1α
    318..1256    +  intron         EF-1α intron A: intron upstream of the start codon of human EF-1α
   1278..1877    +  CDS            PuroR (fragment): puromycin N-acetyltransferase; pac from Streptomyces; confers resistance to puromycin
   1893..2481    +  misc_feature   WPRE: woodchuck hepatitis virus posttranscriptional regulatory element
   2532..2551    +  misc_feature   cPPT/CTS (fragment): central polypurine tract and central termination sequence of HIV-1
   2553..2786    +  LTR            3' LTR (ΔU3): self-inactivating 3' long terminal repeat (LTR) from HIV-1
   2864..2985    +  polyA_signal   SV40 poly(A) signal: SV40 polyadenylation signal
   3025..3160    +  rep_origin     SV40 ori: SV40 origin of replication
   3181..3199    -  promoter       T7 promoter: promoter for bacteriophage T7 RNA polymerase
   3207..3362    +  CDS            lacZα (fragment): LacZα fragment of β-galactosidase; lacZ fragment
   3367..3795    +  rep_origin     f1 ori (sequence partly withheld): f1 bacteriophage origin of replication; arrow indicates direction of (+) strand synthesis
   3848..3952    +  promoter       AmpR promoter: bla
   3953..4813    +  CDS            AmpR: β-lactamase; bla; confers resistance to ampicillin, carbenicillin, and related antibiotics
   4984..5572    +  rep_origin     ori: high-copy-number ColE1/pMB1/pBR322/pUC origin of replication
   5755..5847    +  CDS            lacI (fragment): lac repressor; lacI; The lac repressor binds to the lac operator to inhibit transcription in E. coli. This inhibition can be relieved by adding lactose or isopropyl-β-D-thiogalactopyranoside (IPTG).
   5860..5881    +  protein_bind   CAP binding site: CAP binding activates transcription in the presence of cAMP. E. coli catabolite activator protein
   5896..5926    +  promoter       lac promoter: promoter for the E. coli lac operon
   5934..5950    +  protein_bind   lac operator: The lac repressor binds to the lac operator to inhibit transcription in E. coli. This inhibition can be relieved by adding lactose or isopropyl-β-D-thiogalactopyranoside (IPTG). lac repressor encoded by lacI
   5995..6013    +  promoter       T3 promoter: promoter for bacteriophage T3 RNA polymerase
   6041..6267    +  promoter       RSV promoter: Rous sarcoma virus enhancer/promoter
   6268..6448    +  LTR            5' LTR (truncated): truncated 5' long terminal repeat (LTR) from HIV-1
   6495..6620    +  misc_feature   HIV-1 Ψ: packaging signal of human immunodeficiency virus type 1
   6604..6967    +  CDS            HIV-1 gag (fragment): gag protein from human immunodeficiency virus 1; gag
   7113..7346    +  misc_feature   RRE: The Rev response element (RRE) of HIV-1 allows for Rev-dependent mRNA export from the nucleus to the cytoplasm.
   7723..7749    +  CDS            Rev (fragment): human immunodeficiency virus 1 (HIV-1) Rev protein; rev; enhances nuclear export of unspliced and incompletely spliced viral mRNAs
   7753..7993    +  promoter       U6 promoter: RNA polymerase III promoter for human U6 snRNA
   8023..8098    +  misc_RNA       gRNA scaffold: guide RNA scaffold for the Streptococcus pyogenes CRISPR/Cas9 system
   8154..8271    +  misc_feature   cPPT/CTS: central polypurine tract and central termination sequence of HIV-1
>Addgene plasmid #77690 | AK9 gRNA (BRDN0001162330) | addgene full sequence | sequence record 188246 | Addgene Assembled Sequence
CCCGGGTGCAAAGATGGATAAAGTTTTAAACAGAGAGGAATCTTTGCAGCTAATGGACCTTCTAGGTCTT
GAAAGGAGTGGGAATTGGCTCCGGTGCCCGTCAGTGGGCAGAGCGCACATCGCCCACAGTCCCCGAGAAG
TTGGGGGGAGGGGTCGGCAATTGATCCGGTGCCTAGAGAAGGTGGCGCGGGGTAAACTGGGAAAGTGATG
TCGTGTACTGGCTCCGCCTTTTTCCCGAGGGTGGGGGAGAACCGTATATAAGTGCAGTAGTCGCCGTGAA
CGTTCTTTTTCGCAACGGGTTTGCCGCCAGAACACAGGTAAGTGCCGTGTGTGGTTCCCGCGGGCCTGGC
CTCTTTACGGGTTATGGCCCTTGCGTGCCTTGAATTACTTCCACCTGGCTGCAGTACGTGATTCTTGATC
CCGAGCTTCGGGTTGGAAGTGGGTGGGAGAGTTCGAGGCCTTGCGCTTAAGGAGCCCCTTCGCCTCGTGC
TTGAGTTGAGGCCTGGCCTGGGCGCTGGGGCCGCCGCGTGCGAATCTGGTGGCACCTTCGCGCCTGTCTC
GCTGCTTTCGATAAGTCTCTAGCCATTTAAAATTTTTGATGACCTGCTGCGACGCTTTTTTTCTGGCAAG
ATAGTCTTGTAAATGCGGGCCAAGATCTGCACACTGGTATTTCGGTTTTTGGGGCCGCGGGCGGCGACGG
GGCCCGTGCGTCCCAGCGCACATGTTCGGCGAGGCGGGGCCTGCGAGCGCGGCCACCGAGAATCGGACGG
GGGTAGTCTCAAGCTGGCCGGCCTGCTCTGGTGCCTGGCCTCGCGCCGCCGTGTATCGCCCCGCCCTGGG
CGGCAAGGCTGGCCCGGTCGGCACCAGTTGCGTGAGCGGAAAGATGGCCGCTTCCCGGCCCTGCTGCAGG
GAGCTCAAAATGGAGGACGCGGCGCTCGGGAGAGCGGGCGGGTGAGTCACCCACACAAAGGAAAAGGGCC
TTTCCGTCCTCAGCCGTCGCTTCATGTGACTCCACGGAGTACCGGGCGCCGTCCAGGCACCTCGATTAGT
TCTCGAGCTTTTGGAGTACGTCGTCTTTAGGTTGGGGGGAGGGGTTTTATGCGATGGAGTTTCCCCACAC
TGAGTGGGTGGAGACTGAAGTTAGGCCAGCTTGGCACTTGATGTAATTCTCCTTGGAATTTGCCCTTTTT
GAGTTTGGATCTTGGTTCATTCTCAAGCCTCAGACAGTGGTTCAAAGTTTTTTTCTTCCATTTCAGGTGT
CGTGACGTACGGCCACCATGACCGAGTACAAGCCCACGGTGCGCCTCGCCACCCGCGACGACGTCCCCAG
GGCCGTACGCACCCTCGCCGCCGCGTTCGCCGACTACCCCGCCACGCGCCACACCGTCGATCCGGACCGC
CACATCGAGCGGGTCACCGAGCTGCAAGAACTCTTCCTCACGCGCGTCGGGCTCGACATCGGCAAGGTGT
GGGTCGCGGACGACGGCGCCGCCGTGGCGGTCTGGACCACGCCGGAGAGCGTCGAAGCGGGGGCGGTGTT
CGCCGAGATCGGCCCGCGCATGGCCGAGTTGAGCGGTTCCCGGCTGGCCGCGCAGCAACAGATGGAAGGC
CTCCTGGCGCCGCACCGGCCCAAGGAGCCCGCGTGGTTCCTGGCCACCGTCGGAGTCTCGCCCGACCACC
AGGGCAAGGGTCTGGGCAGCGCCGTCGTGCTCCCCGGAGTGGAGGCGGCCGAGCGCGCCGGGGTGCCCGC
CTTCCTGGAGACCTCCGCGCCCCGCAACCTCCCCTTCTACGAGCGGCTCGGCTTCACCGTCACCGCCGAC
GTCGAGGTGCCCGAAGGACCGCGCACCTGGTGCATGACCCGCAAGCCCGGTGCCTGAACGCGTTAAGTCG
ACAATCAACCTCTGGATTACAAAATTTGTGAAAGATTGACTGGTATTCTTAACTATGTTGCTCCTTTTAC
GCTATGTGGATACGCTGCTTTAATGCCTTTGTATCATGCTATTGCTTCCCGTATGGCTTTCATTTTCTCC
TCCTTGTATAAATCCTGGTTGCTGTCTCTTTATGAGGAGTTGTGGCCCGTTGTCAGGCAACGTGGCGTGG
TGTGCACTGTGTTTGCTGACGCAACCCCCACTGGTTGGGGCATTGCCACCACCTGTCAGCTCCTTTCCGG
GACTTTCGCTTTCCCCCTCCCTATTGCCACGGCGGAACTCATCGCCGCCTGCCTTGCCCGCTGCTGGACA
GGGGCTCGGCTGTTGGGCACTGACAATTCCGTGGTGTTGTCGGGGAAATCATCGTCCTTTCCTTGGCTGC
TCGCCTGTGTTGCCACCTGGATTCTGCGCGGGACGTCCTTCTGCTACGTCCCTTCGGCCCTCAATCCAGC
GGACCTTCCTTCCCGCGGCCTGCTGCCGGCTCTGCGGCCTCTTCCGCGTCTTCGCCTTCGCCCTCAGACG
AGTCGGATCTCCCTTTGGGCCGCCTCCCCGCGTCGACTTTAAGACCAATGACTTACAAGGCAGCTGTAGA
TCTTAGCCACTTTTTAAAAGAAAAGGGGGGACTGGAAGGGCTAATTCACTCCCAACGAAGACAAGATCTG
CTTTTTGCTTGTACTGGGTCTCTCTGGTTAGACCAGATCTGAGCCTGGGAGCTCTCTGGCTAACTAGGGA
ACCCACTGCTTAAGCCTCAATAAAGCTTGCCTTGAGTGCTTCAAGTAGTGTGTGCCCGTCTGTTGTGTGA
CTCTGGTAACTAGAGATCCCTCAGACCCTTTTAGTCAGTGTGGAAAATCTCTAGCAGTACGTATAGTAGT
TCATGTCATCTTATTATTCAGTATTTATAACTTGCAAAGAAATGAATATCAGAGAGTGAGAGGAACTTGT
TTATTGCAGCTTATAATGGTTACAAATAAAGCAATAGCATCACAAATTTCACAAATAAAGCATTTTTTTC
ACTGCATTCTAGTTGTGGTTTGTCCAAACTCATCAATGTATCTTATCATGTCTGGCTCTAGCTATCCCGC
CCCTAACTCCGCCCATCCCGCCCCTAACTCCGCCCAGTTCCGCCCATTCTCCGCCCCATGGCTGACTAAT
TTTTTTTATTTATGCAGAGGCCGAGGCCGCCTCGGCCTCTGAGCTATTCCAGAAGTAGTGAGGAGGCTTT
TTTGGAGGCCTAGGGACGTACCCAATTCGCCCTATAGTGAGTCGTATTACGCGCGCTCACTGGCCGTCGT
TTTACAACGTCGTGACTGGGAAAACCCTGGCGTTACCCAACTTAATCGCCTTGCAGCACATCCCCCTTTC
GCCAGCTGGCGTAATAGCGAAGAGGCCCGCACCGATCGCCCTTCCCAACAGTTGCGCAGCCTGAATGGCG
AATGGG
[124 nt withheld, positions 3367-3490]
C
[91 nt withheld, positions 3492-3582]
A
[49 nt withheld, positions 3584-3632]
CCTTTGACGTTGGAGTCCACGTTCTTT
[37 nt withheld, positions 3660-3696]
ACCCTATCTCGGTCTATTCTTTTGATTTATAAGGGATTTTGCCGATTTCGGCCTATTGGTTAAAAAATGA
GCTGATTTAACAAAAATTTAACGCGAATTTTAACAAAATATTAACGCTTACAATTTAGGTGGCACTTTTC
GGGGAAATGTGCGCGGAACCCCTATTTGTTTATTTTTCTAAATACATTCAAATATGTATCCGCTCATGAG
ACAATAACCCTGATAAATGCTTCAATAATATTGAAAAAGGAAGAGTATGAGTATTCAACATTTCCGTGTC
GCCCTTATTCCCTTTTTTGCGGCATTTTGCCTTCCTGTTTTTGCTCACCCAGAAACGCTGGTGAAAGTAA
AAGATGCTGAAGATCAGTTGGGTGCACGAGTGGGTTACATCGAACTGGATCTCAACAGCGGTAAGATCCT
TGAGAGTTTTCGCCCCGAAGAACGTTTTCCAATGATGAGCACTTTTAAAGTTCTGCTATGTGGCGCGGTA
TTATCCCGTATTGACGCCGGGCAAGAGCAACTCGGTCGCCGCATACACTATTCTCAGAATGACTTGGTTG
AGTACTCACCAGTCACAGAAAAGCATCTTACGGATGGCATGACAGTAAGAGAATTATGCAGTGCTGCCAT
AACCATGAGTGATAACACTGCGGCCAACTTACTTCTGACAACGATCGGAGGACCGAAGGAGCTAACCGCT
TTTTTGCACAACATGGGGGATCATGTAACTCGCCTTGATCGTTGGGAACCGGAGCTGAATGAAGCCATAC
CAAACGACGAGCGTGACACCACGATGCCTGTAGCAATGGCAACAACGTTGCGCAAACTATTAACTGGCGA
ACTACTTACTCTAGCTTCCCGGCAACAATTAATAGACTGGATGGAGGCGGATAAAGTTGCAGGACCACTT
CTGCGCTCGGCCCTTCCGGCTGGCTGGTTTATTGCTGATAAATCTGGAGCCGGTGAGCGTGGGTCTCGCG
GTATCATTGCAGCACTGGGGCCAGATGGTAAGCCCTCCCGTATCGTAGTTATCTACACGACGGGGAGTCA
GGCAACTATGGATGAACGAAATAGACAGATCGCTGAGATAGGTGCCTCACTGATTAAGCATTGGTAACTG
TCAGACCAAGTTTACTCATATATACTTTAGATTGATTTAAAACTTCATTTTTAATTTAAAAGGATCTAGG
TGAAGATCCTTTTTGATAATCTCATGACCAAAATCCCTTAACGTGAGTTTTCGTTCCACTGAGCGTCAGA
CCCCGTAGAAAAGATCAAAGGATCTTCTTGAGATCCTTTTTTTCTGCGCGTAATCTGCTGCTTGCAAACA
AAAAAACCACCGCTACCAGCGGTGGTTTGTTTGCCGGATCAAGAGCTACCAACTCTTTTTCCGAAGGTAA
CTGGCTTCAGCAGAGCGCAGATACCAAATACTGTTCTTCTAGTGTAGCCGTAGTTAGGCCACCACTTCAA
GAACTCTGTAGCACCGCCTACATACCTCGCTCTGCTAATCCTGTTACCAGTGGCTGCTGCCAGTGGCGAT
AAGTCGTGTCTTACCGGGTTGGACTCAAGACGATAGTTACCGGATAAGGCGCAGCGGTCGGGCTGAACGG
GGGGTTCGTGCACACAGCCCAGCTTGGAGCGAACGACCTACACCGAACTGAGATACCTACAGCGTGAGCT
ATGAGAAAGCGCCACGCTTCCCGAAGGGAGAAAGGCGGACAGGTATCCGGTAAGCGGCAGGGTCGGAACA
GGAGAGCGCACGAGGGAGCTTCCAGGGGGAAACGCCTGGTATCTTTATAGTCCTGTCGGGTTTCGCCACC
TCTGACTTGAGCGTCGATTTTTGTGATGCTCGTCAGGGGGGCGGAGCCTATGGAAAAACGCCAGCAACGC
GGCCTTTTTACGGTTCCTGGCCTTTTGCTGGCCTTTTGCTCACATGTTCTTTCCTGCGTTATCCCCTGAT
TCTGTGGATAACCGTATTACCGCCTTTGAGTGAGCTGATACCGCTCGCCGCAGCCGAACGACCGAGCGCA
GCGAGTCAGTGAGCGAGGAAGCGGAAGAGCGCCCAATACGCAAACCGCCTCTCCCCGCGCGTTGGCCGAT
TCATTAATGCAGCTGGCACGACAGGTTTCCCGACTGGAAAGCGGGCAGTGAGCGCAACGCAATTAATGTG
AGTTAGCTCACTCATTAGGCACCCCAGGCTTTACACTTTATGCTTCCGGCTCGTATGTTGTGTGGAATTG
TGAGCGGATAACAATTTCACACAGGAAACAGCTATGACCATGATTACGCCAAGCGCGCAATTAACCCTCA
CTAAAGGGAACAAAAGCTGGAGCTGCAAGCTTAATGTAGTCTTATGCAATACTCTTGTAGTCTTGCAACA
TGGTAACGATGAGTTAGCAACATGCCTTACAAGGAGAGAAAAAGCACCGTGCATGCCGATTGGTGGAAGT
AAGGTGGTACGATCGTGCCTTATTAGGAAGGCAACAGACGGGTCTGACATGGATTGGACGAACCACTGAA
TTGCCGCATTGCAGAGATATTGTATTTAAGTGCCTAGCTCGATACATAAACGGGTCTCTCTGGTTAGACC
AGATCTGAGCCTGGGAGCTCTCTGGCTAACTAGGGAACCCACTGCTTAAGCCTCAATAAAGCTTGCCTTG
AGTGCTTCAAGTAGTGTGTGCCCGTCTGTTGTGTGACTCTGGTAACTAGAGATCCCTCAGACCCTTTTAG
TCAGTGTGGAAAATCTCTAGCAGTGGCGCCCGAACAGGGACTTGAAAGCGAAAGGGAAACCAGAGGAGCT
CTCTCGACGCAGGACTCGGCTTGCTGAAGCGCGCACGGCAAGAGGCGAGGGGCGGCGACTGGTGAGTACG
CCAAAAATTTTGACTAGCGGAGGCTAGAAGGAGAGAGATGGGTGCGAGAGCGTCAGTATTAAGCGGGGGA
GAATTAGATCGCGATGGGAAAAAATTCGGTTAAGGCCAGGGGGAAAGAAAAAATATAAATTAAAACATAT
AGTATGGGCAAGCAGGGAGCTAGAACGATTCGCAGTTAATCCTGGCCTGTTAGAAACATCAGAAGGCTGT
AGACAAATACTGGGACAGCTACAACCATCCCTTCAGACAGGATCAGAAGAACTTAGATCATTATATAATA
CAGTAGCAACCCTCTATTGTGTGCATCAAAGGATAGAGATAAAAGACACCAAGGAAGCTTTAGACAAGAT
AGAGGAAGAGCAAAACAAAAGTAAGACCACCGCACAGCAAGCGGCCGCTGATCTTCAGACCTGGAGGAGG
AGATATGAGGGACAATTGGAGAAGTGAATTATATAAATATAAAGTAGTAAAAATTGAACCATTAGGAGTA
GCACCCACCAAGGCAAAGAGAAGAGTGGTGCAGAGAGAAAAAAGAGCAGTGGGAATAGGAGCTTTGTTCC
TTGGGTTCTTGGGAGCAGCAGGAAGCACTATGGGCGCAGCGTCAATGACGCTGACGGTACAGGCCAGACA
ATTATTGTCTGGTATAGTGCAGCAGCAGAACAATTTGCTGAGGGCTATTGAGGCGCAACAGCATCTGTTG
CAACTCACAGTCTGGGGCATCAAGCAGCTCCAGGCAAGAATCCTGGCTGTGGAAAGATACCTAAAGGATC
AACAGCTCCTGGGGATTTGGGGTTGCTCTGGAAAACTCATTTGCACCACTGCTGTGCCTTGGAATGCTAG
TTGGAGTAATAAATCTCTGGAACAGATTTGGAATCACACGACCTGGATGGAGTGGGACAGAGAAATTAAC
AATTACACAAGCTTAATACACTCCTTAATTGAAGAATCGCAAAACCAGCAAGAAAAGAATGAACAAGAAT
TATTGGAATTAGATAAATGGGCAAGTTTGTGGAATTGGTTTAACATAACAAATTGGCTGTGGTATATAAA
ATTATTCATAATGATAGTAGGAGGCTTGGTAGGTTTAAGAATAGTTTTTGCTGTACTTTCTATAGTGAAT
AGAGTTAGGCAGGGATATTCACCATTATCGTTTCAGACCCACCTCCCAACCCCGAGGGGACCCAGAGAGG
GCCTATTTCCCATGATTCCTTCATATTTGCATATACGATACAAGGCTGTTAGAGAGATAATTAGAATTAA
TTTGACTGTAAACACAAAGATATTAGTACAAAATACGTGACGTAGAAAGTAATAATTTCTTGGGTAGTTT
GCAGTTTTAAAATTATGTTTTAAAATGGACTATCATATGCTTACCGTAACTTGAAAGTATTTCGATTTCT
TGGCTTTATATATCTTGTGGAAAGGACGAAACACCGACATATACAGTAGAGACCAGGTTTTAGAGCTAGA
AATAGCAAGTTAAAATAAGGCTAGTCCGTTATCAACTTGAAAAAGTGGCACCGAGTCGGTGCTTTTTTAA
GCTTGGCGTAACTAGATCTTGAGACAAATGGCAGTATTCATCCACAATTTTAAAAGAAAAGGGGGGATTG
GGGGGTACAGTGCAGGGGAAAGAATAGTAGACATAATAGCAACAGACATACAAACTAAAGAATTACAAAA
ACAAATTACAAAAATTCAAAATTTTCGGGTTTATTACAGGGACAGCAGAGATCCACTTTGGCGCCGGCTC
GAGGGGG
