>Addgene plasmid #77690 | AK9 gRNA (BRDN0001162330) | depositor partial sequence | sequence record 145150 | Target Sequence
ACATATACAGTAGAGACCAG
