>Addgene plasmid #77690 | AK9 gRNA (BRDN0001162330) | addgene partial sequence | sequence record 188245 | hU6-F
GTAGAAAGTAATAATTTCTTGGGTAGTTTGCAGTTTTAAAATTATGTTTTAAAATGGACTATCATATGCT
TACCGTAACTTGAAAGTATTTCGATTTCTTGGCTTTATATATCTTGTGGAAAGGACGAAACACCGACATA
TACAGTAGAGACCAGGTTTTAGAGCTAGAAATAGCAAGTTAAAATAAGGCTAGTCCGTTATCAACTTGAA
AAAGTGGCACCGAGTCGGTGCTTTTTTAAGCTTGGCGTAACTAGATCTTGAGACAAATGGCAGTATTCAT
CCACAATTTTAAAAGAAAAGGGGGGATTGGGGGGTACAGTGCAGGGGAAAGAATAGTAGACATAATAGCA
ACAGACATACAAACTAAAGAATTACAAAAACAAATTACAAAAATTCAAAATTTTCGGGTTTATTACAGGG
ACAGCAGAGATCCACTTTGGCGCCGGCTCGAGGGGGCCCGGGTGCAAAGATGGATAAAGTTTTAAACAGA
GAGGAATCTTTGCAGCTAATGGACCTTCTAGGTCTTGAAAGGAGTGGGAATTGGCTCCGGTGCCCGTCAG
TGGGCAGAGC
